>Addgene plasmid #154992 | pcDNA-GFP-EBA175-Flag(P1424W) | addgene full sequence | sequence record 310094 | Addgene NGS Result
GACGGATCGGGAGATCTCCCGATCCCCTATGGTGCACTCTCAGTACAATCTGCTCTGATGCCGCATAGTT
AAGCCAGTATCTGCTCCCTGCTTGTGTGTTGGAGGTCGCTGAGTAGTGCGCGAGCAAAATTTAAGCTACA
ACAAGGCAAGGCTTGACCGACAATTGCATGAAGAATCTGCTTAGGGTTAGGCGTTTTGCGCTGCTTCGCG
ATGTACGGGCCAGATATACGCGTTGACATTGATTATTGACTAGTTATTAATAGTAATCAATTACGGGGTC
ATTAGTTCATAGCCCATATATGGAGTTCCGCGTTACATAACTTACGGTAAATGGCCCGCCTGGCTGACCG
CCCAACGACCCCCGCCCATTGACGTCAATAATGACGTATGTTCCCATAGTAACGCCAATAGGGACTTTCC
ATTGACGTCAATGGGTGGAGTATTTACGGTAAACTGCCCACTTGGCAGTACATCAAGTGTATCATATGCC
AAGTACGCCCCCTATTGACGTCAATGACGGTAAATGGCCCGCCTGGCATTATGCCCAGTACATGACCTTA
TGGGACTTTCCTACTTGGCAGTACATCTACGTATTAGTCATCGCTATTACCATGGTGATGCGGTTTTGGC
AGTACATCAATGGGCGTGGATAGCGGTTTGACTCACGGGGATTTCCAAGTCTCCACCCCATTGACGTCAA
TGGGAGTTTGTTTTGGCACCAAAATCAACGGGACTTTCCAAAATGTCGTAACAACTCCGCCCCATTGACG
CAAATGGGCGGTAGGCGTGTACGGTGGGAGGTCTATATAAGCAGAGCTCTCTGGCTAACTAGAGAACCCA
CTGCTTACTGGCTTATCGAAATTAATACGACTCACTATAGGGAGACCCAAGCTGGCTAGCGTTTAAACTT
AAGCTTACCATGGTCCCCTCGGCTGGACAGCTCGCCCTGTTCGCTCTGGGTATTGTGTTGGCTGCGTGCC
AGGCCTTGGAGAACAGCACGTCCCCGCTGCGTACGATGGTGAGCAAGGGCGAGGAGCTGTTCACCGGGGT
GGTGCCCATCCTGGTCGAGCTGGACGGCGACGTAAACGGCCACAAGTTCAGCGTGTCCGGCGAGGGCGAG
GGCGATGCCACCTACGGCAAGCTGACCCTGAAGTTCATCTGCACCACCGGCAAGCTGCCCGTGCCCTGGC
CCACCCTCGTGACCACCCTGACCTACGGCGTGCAGTGCTTCAGCCGCTACCCCGACCACATGAAGCAGCA
CGACTTCTTCAAGTCCGCCATGCCCGAAGGCTACGTCCAGGAGCGCACCATCTTCTTCAAGGACGACGGC
AACTACAAGACCCGCGCCGAGGTGAAGTTCGAGGGCGACACCCTGGTGAACCGCATCGAGCTGAAGGGCA
TCGACTTCAAGGAGGACGGCAACATCCTGGGGCACAAGCTGGAGTACAACTACAACAGCCACAACGTCTA
TATCATGGCCGACAAGCAGAAGAACGGCATCAAGGTGAACTTCAAGATCCGCCACAACATCGAGGACGGC
AGCGTGCAGCTCGCCGACCACTACCAGCAGAACACCCCCATCGGCGACGGCCCCGTGCTGCTGCCCGACA
ACCACTACCTGAGCACCCAGTCCGCCCTGAGCAAAGACCCCAACGAGAAGCGCGATCACATGGTCCTGCT
GGAGTTCGTGACCGCCGCCGGGATCACTCTCGGCATGGACGAGCTGTACAAGTCCGGCCGGACTCAGGGA
GCAGAATTCTCAGGATCCCATAGCCATCATGGTAATCGTCAGGATCGTGGTGGTAATAGCGGTAATGTGC
TGAATATGCGCAGCAACAATAACAACTTCAACAATATCCCGAGCCGCTATAATCTGTATGATAAGAAACT
GGATCTGGATCTGTATGAAAATCGCAATGATAGCACCACCAAAGAACTGATTAAAAAACTGGCCGAGATC
AATAAGTGCGAAAATGAAATTAGCGTGAAATATTGCGATCACATGATTCATGAAGAAATTCCGCTGAAAA
CCTGCACCAAAGAAAAGACCCGTAATCTGTGTTGTGCAGTGAGCGATTATTGCATGAGCTATTTTACCTA
TGATAGCGAAGAATATTACAACTGCACCAAACGCGAATTTGATGATCCGAGCTATACCTGCTTTCGTAAA
GAGGCATTTAGCAGCATGTGGTATTATGCCGGTGCCGGTGTTCTGTTCATCATTCTGGTGATTCTGGGTG
CAAGCCAGGCAAAATATCAGCGCCTGGAGAAAATCAACAAGAACAAGATTGAGAAAAACGTGAATGATTA
CAAGGACGATGACGATAAGTAGGCGGCCGCATAATCTAGAGGGCCCGTTTAAACCCGCTGATCAGCCTCG
ACTGTGCCTTCTAGTTGCCAGCCATCTGTTGTTTGCCCCTCCCCCGTGCCTTCCTTGACCCTGGAAGGTG
CCACTCCCACTGTCCTTTCCTAATAAAATGAGGAAATTGCATCGCATTGTCTGAGTAGGTGTCATTCTAT
TCTGGGGGGTGGGGTGGGGCAGGACAGCAAGGGGGAGGATTGGGAAGACAATAGCAGGCATGCTGGGGAT
GCGGTGGGCTCTATGGCTTCTGAGGCGGAAAGAACCAGCTGGGGCTCTAGGGGGTATCCCC
[124 nt withheld, positions 2652-2775]
C
[91 nt withheld, positions 2777-2867]
A
[49 nt withheld, positions 2869-2917]
CCTTTGACGTTGGAGTCCACGTTCTTT
[37 nt withheld, positions 2945-2981]
ACCCTATCTCGGTCTATTCTTTTGATTTATAAGGGATTTTGCCGATTTCGGCCTATTGGTTAAAAAATGA
GCTGATTTAACAAAAATTTAACGCGAATTAATTCTGTGGAATGTGTGTCAGTTAGGGTGTGGAAAGTCCC
CAGGCTCCCCAGCAGGCAGAAGTATGCAAAGCATGCATCTCAATTAGTCAGCAACCAGGTGTGGAAAGTC
CCCAGGCTCCCCAGCAGGCAGAAGTATGCAAAGCATGCATCTCAATTAGTCAGCAACCATAGTCCCGCCC
CTAACTCCGCCCATCCCGCCCCTAACTCCGCCCAGTTCCGCCCATTCTCCGCCCCATGGCTGACTAATTT
TTTTTATTTATGCAGAGGCCGAGGCCGCCTCTGCCTCTGAGCTATTCCAGAAGTAGTGAGGAGGCTTTTT
TGGAGGCCTAGGCTTTTGCAAAAAGCTCCCGGGAGCTTGTATATCCATTTTCGGATCTGATCAAGAGACA
GGATGAGGATCGTTTCGCATGATTGAACAAGATGGATTGCACGCAGGTTCTCCGGCCGCTTGGGTGGAGA
GGCTATTCGGCTATGACTGGGCACAACAGACAATCGGCTGCTCTGATGCCGCCGTGTTCCGGCTGTCAGC
GCAGGGGCGCCCGGTTCTTTTTGTCAAGACCGACCTGTCCGGTGCCCTGAATGAACTGCAGGACGAGGCA
GCGCGGCTATCGTGGCTGGCCACGACGGGCGTTCCTTGCGCAGCTGTGCTCGACGTTGTCACTGAAGCGG
GAAGGGACTGGCTGCTATTGGGCGAAGTGCCGGGGCAGGATCTCCTGTCATCTCACCTTGCTCCTGCCGA
GAAAGTATCCATCATGGCTGATGCAATGCGGCGGCTGCATACGCTTGATCCGGCTACCTGCCCATTCGAC
CACCAAGCGAAACATCGCATCGAGCGAGCACGTACTCGGATGGAAGCCGGTCTTGTCGATCAGGATGATC
TGGACGAAGAGCATCAGGGGCTCGCGCCAGCCGAACTGTTCGCCAGGCTCAAGGCGCGCATGCCCGACGG
CGAGGATCTCGTCGTGACCCATGGCGATGCCTGCTTGCCGAATATCATGGTGGAAAATGGCCGCTTTTCT
GGATTCATCGACTGTGGCCGGCTGGGTGTGGCGGACCGCTATCAGGACATAGCGTTGGCTACCCGTGATA
TTGCTGAAGAGCTTGGCGGCGAATGGGCTGACCGCTTCCTCGTGCTTTACGGTATCGCCGCTCCCGATTC
GCAGCGCATCGCCTTCTATCGCCTTCTTGACGAGTTCTTCTGAGCGGGACTCTGGGGTTCGAAATGACCG
ACCAAGCGACGCCCAACCTGCCATCACGAGATTTCGATTCCACCGCCGCCTTCTATGAAAGGTTGGGCTT
CGGAATCGTTTTCCGGGACGCCGGCTGGATGATCCTCCAGCGCGGGGATCTCATGCTGGAGTTCTTCGCC
CACCCCAACTTGTTTATTGCAGCTTATAATGGTTACAAATAAAGCAATAGCATCACAAATTTCACAAATA
AAGCATTTTTTTCACTGCATTCTAGTTGTGGTTTGTCCAAACTCATCAATGTATCTTATCATGTCTGTAT
ACCGTCGACCTCTAGCTAGAGCTTGGCGTAATCATGGTCATAGCTGTTTCCTGTGTGAAATTGTTATCCG
CTCACAATTCCACACAACATACGAGCCGGAAGCATAAAGTGTAAAGCCTGGGGTGCCTAATGAGTGAGCT
AACTCACATTAATTGCGTTGCGCTCACTGCCCGCTTTCCAGTCGGGAAACCTGTCGTGCCAGCTGCATTA
ATGAATCGGCCAACGCGCGGGGAGAGGCGGTTTGCGTATTGGGCGCTCTTCCGCTTCCTCGCTCACTGAC
TCGCTGCGCTCGGTCGTTCGGCTGCGGCGAGCGGTATCAGCTCACTCAAAGGCGGTAATACGGTTATCCA
CAGAATCAGGGGATAACGCAGGAAAGAACATGTGAGCAAAAGGCCAGCAAAAGGCCAGGAACCGTAAAAA
GGCCGCGTTGCTGGCGTTTTTCCATAGGCTCCGCCCCCCTGACGAGCATCACAAAAATCGACGCTCAAGT
CAGAGGTGGCGAAACCCGACAGGACTATAAAGATACCAGGCGTTTCCCCCTGGAAGCTCCCTCGTGCGCT
CTCCTGTTCCGACCCTGCCGCTTACCGGATACCTGTCCGCCTTTCTCCCTTCGGGAAGCGTGGCGCTTTC
TCATAGCTCACGCTGTAGGTATCTCAGTTCGGTGTAGGTCGTTCGCTCCAAGCTGGGCTGTGTGCACGAA
CCCCCCGTTCAGCCCGACCGCTGCGCCTTATCCGGTAACTATCGTCTTGAGTCCAACCCGGTAAGACACG
ACTTATCGCCACTGGCAGCAGCCACTGGTAACAGGATTAGCAGAGCGAGGTATGTAGGCGGTGCTACAGA
GTTCTTGAAGTGGTGGCCTAACTACGGCTACACTAGAAGAACAGTATTTGGTATCTGCGCTCTGCTGAAG
CCAGTTACCTTCGGAAAAAGAGTTGGTAGCTCTTGATCCGGCAAACAAACCACCGCTGGTAGCGGTGGTT
TTTTTGTTTGCAAGCAGCAGATTACGCGCAGAAAAAAAGGATCTCAAGAAGATCCTTTGATCTTTTCTAC
GGGGTCTGACGCTCAGTGGAACGAAAACTCACGTTAAGGGATTTTGGTCATGAGATTATCAAAAAGGATC
TTCACCTAGATCCTTTTAAATTAAAAATGAAGTTTTAAATCAATCTAAAGTATATATGAGTAAACTTGGT
CTGACAGTTACCAATGCTTAATCAGTGAGGCACCTATCTCAGCGATCTGTCTATTTCGTTCATCCATAGT
TGCCTGACTCCCCGTCGTGTAGATAACTACGATACGGGAGGGCTTACCATCTGGCCCCAGTGCTGCAATG
ATACCGCGAGACCCACGCTCACCGGCTCCAGATTTATCAGCAATAAACCAGCCAGCCGGAAGGGCCGAGC
GCAGAAGTGGTCCTGCAACTTTATCCGCCTCCATCCAGTCTATTAATTGTTGCCGGGAAGCTAGAGTAAG
TAGTTCGCCAGTTAATAGTTTGCGCAACGTTGTTGCCATTGCTACAGGCATCGTGGTGTCACGCTCGTCG
TTTGGTATGGCTTCATTCAGCTCCGGTTCCCAACGATCAAGGCGAGTTACATGATCCCCCATGTTGTGCA
AAAAAGCGGTTAGCTCCTTCGGTCCTCCGATCGTTGTCAGAAGTAAGTTGGCCGCAGTGTTATCACTCAT
GGTTATGGTAGCACTGCATAATTCTCTTACTGTCATGCCATCCGTAAGATGCTTTTCTGTGACTGGTGAG
TACTCAACCAAGTCATTCTGAGAATAGTGTATGCGGCGACCGAGTTGCTCTTGCCCGGCGTCAATACGGG
ATAATACCGCGCCACATAGCAGAACTTTAAAAGTGCTCATCATTGGAAAACGTTCTTCGGGGCGAAAACT
CTCAAGGATCTTACCGCTGTTGAGATCCAGTTCGATGTAACCCACTCGTGCACCCAACTGATCTTCAGCA
TCTTTTACTTTCACCAGCGTTTCTGGGTGAGCAAAAACAGGAAGGCAAAATGCCGCAAAAAAGGGAATAA
GGGCGACACGGAAATGTTGAATACTCATACTCTTCCTTTTTCAATATTATTGAAGCATTTATCAGGGTTA
TTGTCTCATGAGCGGATACATATTTGAATGTATTTAGAAAAATAAACAAATAGGGGTTCCGCGCACATTT
CCCCGAAAAGTGCCACCTGACGTC
Features (pLannotate 1.2.2; 22 found; start..end, strand, type, name):
     28..80      -  misc_feature   bom (fragment): basis of mobility region from pBR322
    235..614     +  enhancer       CMV enhancer: human cytomegalovirus immediate early enhancer
    615..818     +  promoter       CMV promoter: human cytomegalovirus (CMV) immediate early promoter
    814..847     +  LTR            5' LTR (truncated) (fragment): truncated 5' long terminal repeat (LTR) from HIV-1
    863..881     +  promoter       T7 promoter: promoter for bacteriophage T7 RNA polymerase
    920..1009    +  CDS            TGFA (fragment): TGFA_HUMAN - Experimental evidence at protein level: Swiss-Prot protein existence level 1. TGF alpha is a mitogenic polypeptide that is able to bind to the EGF receptor/EGFR and to act synergistically with TGF beta to promote anchorage-independent cell proliferation in soft agar. From Homo sapiens (Human).
   1016..1732    +  CDS            EGFP: EGFP is a basic (constitutively fluorescent) green fluorescent protein published in 1996, derived from Aequorea victoria. It is reported to be a rapidly-maturing weak dimer with moderate acid sensitivity.
   1715..2188    +  CDS            EBA1_PLAFC (fragment): Experimental evidence at protein level: Swiss-Prot protein existence level 1. Binds to host erythrocytes; may act as bridge between erythrocytes and merozoites. From Plasmodium falciparum (isolate Camp / Malaysia).
   2382..2606    +  polyA_signal   bGH poly(A) signal: bovine growth hormone polyadenylation signal
   2610..2631    +  promoter       SV40 promoter (fragment): SV40 enhancer and early promoter
   2652..3080    +  rep_origin     f1 ori (sequence partly withheld): f1 bacteriophage origin of replication; arrow indicates direction of (+) strand synthesis
   3094..3423    +  promoter       SV40 promoter: SV40 enhancer and early promoter
   3490..4281    +  CDS            neo: KKA2_KLEPN - Also known as kan, nptII. Experimental evidence at protein level: Swiss-Prot protein existence level 1. Resistance to kanamycin, neomycin, paromomycin, ribostamycin, butirosin and gentamicin B. From Klebsiella pneumoniae.
   4305..4463    +  CDS            ble (fragment): BLE_KLEPN - Experimental evidence at protein level: Swiss-Prot protein existence level 1. Binding protein with a strong affinity to the bleomycin family of antibiotics. Binds to CL990; an antimitotic-antibiotic compound. From Klebsiella pneumoniae.
   4458..4579    +  polyA_signal   SV40 poly(A) signal: SV40 polyadenylation signal
   4652..4668    -  protein_bind   lac operator: The lac repressor binds to the lac operator to inhibit transcription in E. coli. This inhibition can be relieved by adding lactose or isopropyl-β-D-thiogalactopyranoside (IPTG). lac repressor encoded by lacI
   4676..4706    -  promoter       lac promoter: promoter for the E. coli lac operon
   4721..4742    -  protein_bind   CAP binding site: CAP binding activates transcription in the presence of cAMP. E. coli catabolite activator protein
   4755..4847    -  CDS            lacI (fragment): lac repressor; lacI; The lac repressor binds to the lac operator to inhibit transcription in E. coli. This inhibition can be relieved by adding lactose or isopropyl-β-D-thiogalactopyranoside (IPTG).
   5030..5618    -  rep_origin     ori: high-copy-number ColE1/pMB1/pBR322/pUC origin of replication
   5789..6649    -  CDS            AmpR: β-lactamase; bla; confers resistance to ampicillin, carbenicillin, and related antibiotics
   6650..6754    -  promoter       AmpR promoter: bla
