[The description below was written by a language model from this plasmid's Addgene catalogue record and pLannotate feature annotations shown in this document.]
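Description:
pcDNA-GFP-EBA175-Flag(P1424W) is a mammalian expression plasmid built on the pcDNA3.1 backbone. It is propagated in E. coli through a high-copy ColE1/pUC-type origin and selected with ampicillin via the AmpR (β-lactamase) gene. An f1 origin is also present. For mammalian cells, the backbone carries a neomycin phosphotransferase gene driven by the SV40 enhancer/early promoter and terminated by an SV40 polyadenylation signal, which would allow G418 selection of stable transfectants. The catalogue lists a total size of about 6.0 kb, whereas the sequenced record is 6,785 nt. The listed figure probably does not count the GFP and signal peptide portions.

The payload is a single fusion open reading frame transcribed from the CMV immediate-early enhancer/promoter and terminated by the bovine growth hormone polyadenylation signal. An upstream T7 promoter serves mainly as a sequencing primer site. The fusion begins with the signal peptide of human TGF-alpha (residues 1 to 32), which directs the protein into the secretory pathway. This is followed by EGFP, then a synthetic fragment of Plasmodium falciparum EBA175 covering residues 1284 to 1462 and bearing the P1424W substitution. A C-terminal Flag tag ends the fusion, according to the catalogue entry, although it is not annotated separately in the feature table. The insert sits between retained BamHI and NotI sites.

The two tags flank the EBA175 segment, so the N- and C-terminal portions of the protein can be detected separately. The associated publication concerns parasite-selective rhomboid protease inhibitors in malaria, which suggests use as a tagged substrate variant in cell-based cleavage assays. The record does not state the specific effect of the P1424W mutation.
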