Addgene plasmid #154992: pcDNA-GFP-EBA175-Flag(P1424W)
Purpose: Expresses N-terminally GFP-tagged and C-terminally Flag-tagged EBA175 P1424W variant (residues 1284-1462) from pcDNA3.1
Depositing lab: Sinisa Urban. Depositing organization: Johns Hopkins University and School of Medicine. Publication: Designed Parasite-Selective Rhomboid Inhibitors Block Invasion and Clear Blood-Stage Malaria. Gandhi S, Baker RP, Cho S, Stanchev S, Strisovsky K, Urban S. Cell Chem Biol. 2020 Aug 31. pii: S2451-9456(20)30333-0. doi: 10.1016/j.chembiol.2020.08.011. PubMed 32888502.
Backbone
  Vector backbone: pcDNA3.1
  Backbone manufacturer: Invitrogen
  Backbone size w/o insert (bp): 5500
  Total vector size (bp): 6040
  Vector type: Mammalian Expression
Growth in bacteria
  Bacterial resistance: Ampicillin, 100 μg/mL
  Growth temperature: 37°C
  Growth strain: DH5alpha
  Copy number: High Copy
Gene/Insert
  Gene/Insert name: PfEBA175
  Species: Synthetic
  Insert size (bp): 537
  Mutation: P1424W; insert codes for EBA175 residues 1284 to 1462
  Promoter: CMV
  Tag / fusion protein: signal peptide (residues 1 to 32) from TGF alpha (N terminal on insert); GFP (N terminal on insert); Flag (C terminal on insert)
  Cloning method: Restriction Enzyme; 5′ cloning site BamHI (not destroyed); 3′ cloning site NotI (not destroyed)
  Sequencing primers: 5′ T7 forward; 3′ BGH reverse
Terms and licenses: Academic/Nonprofit Terms; Industry Terms: Not Available to Industry
How to cite: pcDNA-GFP-EBA175-Flag(P1424W) was a gift from Sinisa Urban (Addgene plasmid # 154992 ; http://n2t.net/addgene:154992 ; RRID:Addgene_154992)
